Addgene plasmid #119651: pC0.062
Purpose: Level 0 part. Terminator for luxICDABEG operon from Vibrio fischeri.
Depositing lab: Alistair McCormick. Depositing organization: University of Edinburgh. Publication: CyanoGate: A Modular Cloning Suite for Engineering Cyanobacteria Based on the Plant MoClo Syntax. Vasudevan R, Gale GAR, Schiavon AA, Puzorjov A, Malin J, Gillespie MD, Vavitsas K, Zulkower V, Wang B, Howe CJ, Lea-Smith DJ, McCormick AJ. Plant Physiol. 2019 May;180(1):39-55. doi: 10.1104/pp.18.01401. Epub 2019 Feb 28. PubMed 30819783.
Backbone
  Vector backbone: pICH41276
  Backbone size w/o insert (bp): 2247
  Vector type: Synthetic Biology
Growth in bacteria
  Bacterial resistance: Spectinomycin, 50 μg/mL
  Growth temperature: 37°C
  Growth strain: DH5alpha
  Copy number: High Copy
Gene/Insert
  Gene/Insert name: Bba_B0011
  Insert size (bp): 46
  Cloning method: Restriction Enzyme; 5′ cloning site BpiI (destroyed during cloning); 3′ cloning site BpiI (destroyed during cloning)
  Sequencing primers: 5′ ttgagtgagctgataccgct; 3′ GTCTCATGAGCGGATACATATTTGAATG
Terms and licenses: Academic/Nonprofit Terms; Industry Terms: Not Available to Industry
Depositor comments: Please visit https://www.biorxiv.org/content/10.1101/426700v1 for bioRxiv preprint.
How to cite: pC0.062 was a gift from Alistair McCormick (Addgene plasmid # 119651 ; http://n2t.net/addgene:119651 ; RRID:Addgene_119651)
