[The description below was written by a language model from this plasmid's Addgene catalogue record and pLannotate feature annotations shown in this document.]
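Description:
pC0.062 is a Level 0 part plasmid from the CyanoGate modular cloning suite, a Golden Gate toolkit for engineering cyanobacteria that follows the plant MoClo syntax. It is built on the pICH41276 acceptor backbone (about 2.2 kb) and is classed as a synthetic biology vector. It is maintained in E. coli rather than being an expression construct in its own right. The feature table for the full 2,299 nt sequence shows a high-copy ColE1/pUC-type origin of replication and an aadA gene, which confers spectinomycin and streptomycin resistance and matches the recorded spectinomycin selection. A bla (AmpR) promoter lies upstream of this marker region. Short integrase and gentamicin acetyltransferase fragments also sit next to aadA. These are probably remnants of the integron-type cassette from which the marker was derived, not functional genes. A small fragment annotated as lacI is likewise only a partial match.

The payload is a 46 bp insert, Bba_B0011, described as the transcriptional terminator of the luxICDABEG operon of Vibrio fischeri. It is too short to have been picked up by the automated annotation, so it does not appear in the feature table. The part was inserted through BpiI sites that were destroyed during cloning, as is usual for Type IIS assembly into a Level 0 acceptor. In the MoClo scheme, a standardised terminator module like this is released from the Level 0 plasmid and combined with promoter, coding sequence and other parts to build Level 1 transcription units. These units can then be stacked into multigene constructs. The record gives no data on termination efficiency or on the specific cyanobacterial hosts in which the part was tested.
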