Features (pLannotate 1.2.2; 6 found; start..end, strand, type, name):
    110..214     +  promoter       AmpR promoter: bla
    205..285     -  CDS            int (fragment): INT2_ECOLX - Protein inferred from homology: Swiss-Prot protein existence level 3. Putative integrase believed to be involved in the insertion of antibiotic resistance genes into plasmids and transposons. From Escherichia coli.
    373..429     +  CDS            GmR (fragment): gentamycin acetyltransferase; aacC1; confers resistance to gentamycin
    436..1224    +  CDS            aadA: S3AD_ECOLX - Experimental evidence at protein level: Swiss-Prot protein existence level 1. Mediates bacterial resistance to the antibiotics streptomycin and spectinomycin. From Escherichia coli.
   1398..1986    +  rep_origin     ori: high-copy-number ColE1/pMB1/pBR322/pUC origin of replication
   2169..2218    +  CDS            lacI (fragment): lac repressor; lacI; The lac repressor binds to the lac operator to inhibit transcription in E. coli. This inhibition can be relieved by adding lactose or isopropyl-β-D-thiogalactopyranoside (IPTG).
>Addgene plasmid #119651 | pC0.062 | addgene full sequence | sequence record 237293 | Addgene NGS Result
GTGGCTCTTCAGTGGACGAAAGGGCCTCGTGATACGCCTATTTTTATAGGTTAATGTCATGATAATAATG
GTTTCTTAGACGTCAGGTGGCACTTTTCGGGGAAATGTGCGCGGAACCCCTATTTGTTTATTTTTCTAAA
TACATTCAAATATGTATCCGCTCATGAGACAATAACCCTGATAAATGCTTCAATAATATTGAAAAAGGAA
GAGTATGCGCTCACGCAACTGGTCCAGAACCTTGACCGAACGCAGCGGTGGTAACGGCGCAGTGGCGGTT
TTCATGGCTTGTTATGACTGTTTTTTTTTGGGGTACAGTCTATGCCTCGGGCATCCAAGCAGCAAGCGCG
TTACGCCGTGGGTCGATGTTTGATGTTATGGAGCAGCAACGATGTTACGCAGCAGGGCAGTCGCCCTAAA
ACAAAGTTAAACATCATGAGGGAAGCGGTGATCGCCGAAGTATCGACTCAACTATCAGAGGTAGTTGGCG
TCATCGAGCGCCATCTCGAACCGACGTTGCTGGCCGTACATTTGTACGGCTCCGCAGTGGATGGCGGCCT
GAAGCCACACAGCGATATTGATTTGCTGGTTACGGTGACCGTAAGGCTTGATGAAACAACGCGGCGAGCT
TTGATCAACGACCTTTTGGAAACTTCGGCTTCCCCTGGAGAGAGCGAGATTCTCCGCGCTGTAGAAGTCA
CCATTGTTGTGCACGACGACATCATTCCGTGGCGTTATCCAGCTAAGCGCGAACTGCAATTTGGAGAATG
GCAGCGCAATGACATTCTTGCAGGTATCTTCGAGCCAGCCACGATCGACATTGATCTGGCTATCTTGCTG
ACAAAAGCAAGAGAACATAGCGTTGCCTTGGTAGGTCCAGCGGCGGAGGAACTCTTTGATCCGGTTCCTG
AACAGGATCTATTTGAGGCGCTAAATGAAACCTTAACGCTATGGAACTCGCCGCCCGACTGGGCTGGCGA
TGAGCGAAATGTAGTGCTTACGTTGTCCCGCATTTGGTACAGCGCAGTAACCGGCAAAATCGCGCCGAAG
GATGTCGCTGCCGACTGGGCAATGGAGCGCCTGCCGGCCCAGTATCAGCCCGTCATACTTGAAGCTAGAC
AGGCTTATCTTGGACAAGAAGAAGATCGCTTGGCCTCGCGCGCAGATCAGTTGGAAGAATTTGTCCATTA
CGTAAAAGGCGAGATCACCAAGGTAGTCGGCAAATAACTGTCAGACCAAGTTTACTCATATATACTTTAG
ATTGATTTAAAACTTCATTTTTAATTTAAAAGGATCTAGGTGAAGATCCTTTTTGATAATCTCATGACCA
AAATCCCTTAACGTGAGTTTTCGTTCCACTGAGCGTCAGACCCCGTAGAAAAGATCAAAGGATCTTCTTG
AGATCCTTTTTTTCTGCGCGTAATCTGCTGCTTGCAAACAAAAAAACCACCGCTACCAGCGGTGGTTTGT
TTGCCGGATCAAGAGCTACCAACTCTTTTTCCGAAGGTAACTGGCTTCAGCAGAGCGCAGATACCAAATA
CTGTTCTTCTAGTGTAGCCGTAGTTAGGCCACCACTTCAAGAACTCTGTAGCACCGCCTACATACCTCGC
TCTGCTAATCCTGTTACCAGTGGCTGCTGCCAGTGGCGATAAGTCGTGTCTTACCGGGTTGGACTCAAGA
CGATAGTTACCGGATAAGGCGCAGCGGTCGGGCTGAACGGGGGGTTCGTGCACACAGCCCAGCTTGGAGC
GAACGACCTACACCGAACTGAGATACCTACAGCGTGAGCTATGAGAAAGCGCCACGCTTCCCGAAGGGAG
AAAGGCGGACAGGTATCCGGTAAGCGGCAGGGTCGGAACAGGAGAGCGCACGAGGGAGCTTCCAGGGGGA
AACGCCTGGTATCTTTATAGTCCTGTCGGGTTTCGCCACCTCTGACTTGAGCGTCGATTTTTGTGATGCT
CGTCAGGGGGGCGGAGCCTATGGAAAAACGCCAGCAACGCGGCCTTTTTACGGTTCCTGGCCTTTTGCTG
GCCTTTTGCTCACATGTTCTTTCCTGCGTTATCCCCTGATTCTGTGGATAACCGTATTACCGCCTTTGAG
TGAGCTGATACCGCTCGCCGCAGCCGAACGACCGAGCGCAGCGAGTCAGTGAGCGAGGAAGCGGAAGAGC
GCCCAATACGCAAACCGCCTCTCCCCGCGCGTTGGCCGATTCATTAATCACTCTGTGGTCTCAGCTTAGA
GAATATAAAAAGCCAGATTATTAATCCGGCTTTTTTATTATTTCGCTTGAGACCACGAA
