>Addgene plasmid #119651 | pC0.062 | depositor partial sequence | sequence record 226196 | insert
AGAGAATATAAAAAGCCAGATTATTAATCCGGCTTTTTTATTATTT
